>Addgene plasmid #59019 | ACTIN-SOX2-PGK Cre | depositor partial sequence | sequence record 91524 | PGK forward
AGTGCGSSCCTGTTCTCTCTTCTCATCTCCGGGACCCGGGATGCCCAAGAAGAAGAGGAAGGTGTCCAAT
TTACTGACCGTACACCAAAATTTGCCTGCATTACCGGTCGATGCAACGAGTGATGAGGTTCGCAAGAACC
TGATGGACATGTTCAGGGATCGCCAGGCGTTTTCTGAGCATACCTGGAAAATGCTTCTGTCCGTTTGCCG
GTCGTGGGCGGCATGGTGCAAGTTGAATAACCGGAAATGGTTTCCCGCAGAACCTGAAGATGTTCGCGAT
TATCTTCTATATCTTCAGGCGCGCGGTCTGGCAGTAAAAACTATCCAGCAACATTTGGGCCAGCTAAACA
TGCTTCATCGTCGGTCCGGGCTGCCACGACCAAGTGACAGCAATGCTGTTTCACTGGTTATGCGGCGGAT
CCGAAAAGAAAACGTTGATGCCGGTGAACGTGCAAAACAGGCTCTAGCGTTCGAACGCACTGATTTCGAC
CAGGTTCGTTCACTCATGGAAAATAGCGATCGCTGCCAGGATATACGTAATCTGGCATTTCTGGGGATTG
CTTATAACACCCTGTTACGTATAGCCGAAATTGCCAGGATCAGGGTTAAAGATATCTCACGTACTGACGG
TGGGAGAATGTTAATCCATATTGGCAGAACGAAAACGCTGGTTAGCACCGCAGGTGTAGAGAAGGCACTT
AGCCTGGGGGTAACTAAACTGGTCGAGCGATGGATTTCCGTCTCTGGTGTAGCTGATGATCCGAATAACT
ACCTGTTTTGCCGGGTCAG
