>Addgene plasmid #59019 | ACTIN-SOX2-PGK Cre | depositor partial sequence | sequence record 92130 | MSCV rev.
AAGRRGGGCCCGACATGTCAGTCGCTGGGAAGCGCCTCCCTACCCGGTAGAATGCGGCCGCTCACATGTG
CGACAGGGGCAGTGTGCCGTTAATGGCCGTGCCGGGCACCGGGCCGCTCTGGTAGTGCTGGGCCATGTGC
AGTCTACTGGGCGCAGCGGGCTCCGGCACCTCGGCGCCGGGGAGGTACATGCTGATCATGTCCCGGAGGT
CCCCGGCCTGGCAGGGCGCCCTGGAGTGGGAGGAAGAGGTAACCACGGGGGGGCTGGAGCTGGCCTCGGA
CTTGACCACAGAGCCCATGGAGCCCAGCGCCATACCGGGGGTGCCCTGCTGCGAGTAGGACATGCTGTAG
GTGGGCGAGCCGTTCATGTAGGTCTGCGAGCTGGTCATGGAGTTGTACTGCAGGGCGCTGACGTCGTAGC
GGTGCATCGGTTGCATCTGTGCCGCGCCGTGAGCGTTGAGGCCCGGGTGCTGCGGGTAGCCCAGCTGCTC
CTGCATCATGCTGTAGCTGCCGTTGCTCCAGCCGTTCATGTGCGCGTAGCTGTCCATGCGCTGGTTCACG
CCCGCACCCAGGCCGGCGCCCACCCCAACCCCGCTCGCCATGCTGTTCCCGCCGGGGGCCAGCAAGCCTC
CGGGAAGCGTGTACTTATCCTTCTTCATGAGCGTCTTGGTTTTCCGCCGCGGCCGGTATTTATAATCCGG
GGTGCTCCTTCATGTGCAGAGCGCGCAGCCGCTTGGCCTCGTCGATGAACGGCCGCTTCTCGGTCTCGGA
CAAAAGTTTCCACTCCGCGCCCAGGCGCTTGCTGATCTCCGAGTTGTGCATCTTGGGGTTCTCCTGGGCC
ATCTTACGCCGCTGCCCCCGGGACATACCATGAAGGCGTTCATGGGGCCTCTTGACGCGGTCCGGGCTGT
TCTTCTGGTTGCCGCCGGTCGCCGCCGCCGTGGCGTTGCCTCCTCCGCCGCCGCCCCCCGAAGCTTGCTG
CGGGCCCGGCGGCTTCAGCTTCCGTCTCCATCATGTTAWACATGAATTCTTTGCTAGCAAGCTACTKGTC
CACAACCTTKTCGGGAGAGGAAMRAGAARGAGGGTTARTWCATTTTGTTCTAGAAGCCCGCCGGTCACAC
MCGCTCAAAAGCCGAAACCTCCAYCCTTGCCCCGTTCCGCCYCGGAGGGCAAGTCGTTCCCTCCCTCGGA
AGCTCCCAGAGGCTGKAGAAAG
