>Addgene plasmid #59019 | ACTIN-SOX2-PGK Cre | addgene partial sequence | sequence record 95869 | mPGK-F 5'-cattctgcacgcttcaaaag-3'
TCATCTCCGGGACCCGGGATGCCCAAGAAGAAGAGGAAGGTGTCCAATTTACTGACCGTACACCAAAATT
TGCCTGCATTACCGGTCGATGCAACGAGTGATGAGGTTCGCAAGAACCTGATGGACATGTTCAGGGATCG
CCAGGCGTTTTCTGAGCATACCTGGAAAATGCTTCTGTCCGTTTGCCGGTCGTGGGCGGCATGGTGCAAG
TTGAATAACCGGAAATGGTTTCCCGCAGAACCTGAAGATGTTCGCGATTATCTTCTATATCTTCAGGCGC
GCGGTCTGGCAGTAAAAACTATCCAGCAACATTTGGGCCAGCTAAACATGCTTCATCGTCGGTCCGGGCT
GCCACGACCAAGTGACAGCAATGCTGTTTCACTGGTTATGCGGCGGATCCGAAAAGAAAACGTTGATGCC
GGTGAACGTGCAAAACAGGCTCTAGCGTTCGAACGCACTGATTTCGACCAGGTTCGTTCACTCATGGAAA
ATAGCGATCGCTGCCAGGATATACGTAATCTGGCATTTCTGGGGATTGCTTATAACACCCTGTTACGTAT
AGCCGAAATTGCCAGGATCAGGGTTAAAGATATCTCACGTACTGACGGTGGGAGAATGTTAATCCATATT
GGCAGAACGAAAACGCTGGTTAGCACCGCAGGTGTAGAGAAGGCACTTAGCCTGGGGGTAACTAAACTGG
TCGAGCGATGGATTTCCGTCTCTGGTGT
