>Addgene plasmid #59019 | ACTIN-SOX2-PGK Cre | addgene partial sequence | sequence record 95871 | WPRE-R 5'-CATAGCGTAAAAGGAGCAACA-3'
GAACCGGAACCCTTAAACATGGCTAATCGCCATCTTCCAGCAGGCGCACCATTGCCCCTGTTTCACTATC
CAGGTTACGGATATAGTTCATGACAATATTTACATTGGTCCAGCCACCAGCTTGCATGATCTCCGGTATT
GAAACTCCAGCGCGGGCCATATCTCGCGCGGCTCCGACACGGGCACTGTGTCCAGACCAGGCCAGGTATC
TCTGACCAGAGTCATCCTTAGCGCCGTAAATCAATCGATGAGTTGCTTCAAAAATCCCTTCCAGGGCGCG
AGTTGATAGCTGGCTGGTGGCAGATGGCGCGGCAACACCATTTTTTCTGACCCGGCAAAACAGGTAGTTA
TTCGGATCATCAGCTACACCAGAGACGGAAATCCATCGCTCGACCAGTTTAGTTACCCCCAGGCTAAGTG
CCTTCTCTACACCTGCGGTGCTAACCAGCGTTTTCGTTCTGCCAATATGGATTAACATTCTCCCACCGTC
AGTACGTGAGATATCTTTAACCCTGATCCTGGCAATTTCGGCTATACGTAACAGGGTGTTATAAGCAATC
CCCAGAAATGCCAGATTACGTATATCCTGGCAGCGATCGCTATTTTCCATGAGTGAACGAACCTGGTCGA
AATCAGTGCGTTCGAACGCTAGAGCCTGTTTTGCACGTTCACCGGCATCAACGTTTTCTTTTCGGATCCG
CCGCATAACCAGTGA
