>Addgene plasmid #59019 | ACTIN-SOX2-PGK Cre | addgene partial sequence | sequence record 95873 | cPPT-F 5'-gggaaagaatagtagacataatag-3'
AATCACTAAGATTCAAAACAAATTACAAAAATTCAAAATTTTCGGGTTTATTACAGGGACAGCAGANATC
CAGTTTGGTTAGTACCGGGCCCGCTCTAGCCCTGCAGGCGTTACATAACTTACGGTAAATGGCCCGCCTG
GCTGACCGCCCAACGACCCCCGCCCATTGACGTCAATAATGACGTATGTTCCCATAGTAACGCCAATAGG
GACTTTCCATTGACGTCAATGGGTGGAGTATTTACGGTAAACTGCCCACTTGGCAGTACATCAAGTGTAT
CATATGCCAAGTACGCCCCCTATTGACGTCAATGACGGTAAATGGCCCGCCTGGCATTATGCCCAGTACA
TGACCTTATGGGACTTTCCTACTTGGCAGTACATCTACGTATTAGTCATCGCTATTAACATGGTCGAGGT
GAGCCCCACGTTCTGCTTCACTCTCCCCATCTCCCCCCCCTCCCCACCCCCAATTTTGTATTTATTTATT
TTTTAATTATTTTGTGCAGCGATGG
