>Addgene plasmid #59019 | ACTIN-SOX2-PGK Cre | addgene partial sequence | sequence record 95874 | OSJ-R 5'-CGGGCTGTTCTTCTGGTTGCC-3'
TCCTCTTCGCCGCCGCCCCCCGAAGCTTGCTGCGGGCCCGGCGGCTTCAGCTCCGTCTCCATCATGTTAT
ACATGAATTCTTTGCTAGCAAGCTACTGTACACCAACCTGTCAGGAGAGGAAAGAGAAGAAGGTTAGTAC
AATTGTCTAGAGCCGCCGGTCACACGCCAGAAGCCGAACCCCGCCCTGCCCCGTCCCCCCCGAAGGCAGC
CGTCCCCCCGCGGACAGCCCCGAGGCTGGAGAGGGAGAAGGGGACGGCGGCGCGGCGACGCACGAAGGCC
CTCCCCGCCCATTTCCTTCCTGCCGGCGCCGCACCGCTTCGCCCCGCGCCCGCTAGAGGGGGTGCGGCGG
CGCCTCCCAGATTTCGGCTCCGCACAGATTTGGGACAAAGGAAGTCCCTGCGCCCTCTCGCACGATTACC
ATAAAAGGCAATGGCTGCGGCTCGCCGCGCCTCGACAGCCGCCGGCGCTCCGGGGGCCGCCGCGCCCCTC
CCCCGAGCCCTCCCCGG
