>Addgene plasmid #59019 | ACTIN-SOX2-PGK Cre | addgene partial sequence | sequence record 95877 | PGK-A3 5'-GGCGCCTACCGGTGGATGTGGAATGTGTG-3'
GCGCCAGCTGCCCAGCGGGGCTGCTAAAGCGCATGCTCCAGACTGCCTTGGGAAAAGCGCCTCCCCTACC
CGGTAGAATGCGGCCGCTCACATGTGCGACAGGGGCAGTGTGCCGTTAATGGCCGTGCCGGGCACCGGGC
CGCTCTGGTAGTGCTGGGCCATGTGCAGTCTACTGGGCGCAGCGGGCTCCGGCACCTCGGCGCCGGGGAG
GTACATGCTGATCATGTCCCGGAGGTCCCCGGCCTGGCAGGGCGCCCTGGAGTGGGAGGAAGAGGTAACC
ACGGGGGGGCTGGAGCTGGCCTCGGACTTGACCACAGAGCCCATGGAGCCCAGCGCCATACCGGGGGTGC
CCTGCTGCGAGTAGGACATGCTGTAGGTGGGCGAGCCGTTCATGTAGGTCTGCGAGCTGGTCATGGAGTT
GTACTGCAGGGCGCTGACGTCGTAGCGGTGCATCGGTTGCATCTGTGCCGCGCCGTGAGCGTTGAGGCCC
GGGTGCTGCGGGTAGCCCAGCTGCTCCTGCATCATGCTGTAGCTGCCGTTGCTCCAGCCGTTCATGTGCG
CGTAGCTGTCCATGCGCTGGTTCACGCCCGCACCCAGGCCGGCGCCCACCCCAACCCCGCTCGCCATGCT
GTTCCCGCCGGGGGCCAGCAAGCCTCCGGGAAGCGTGTACTTATCCTTCTTCATGAGCGTCTTGGTTTTC
CGCCGCGGCCGGTATTTATAATCCG
