[The description below was written by a language model from this plasmid's Addgene catalogue record.]
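Description:
ACTIN-SOX2-PGK Cre is a lentiviral transfer plasmid of about 12 kb, built on a "GFP-Cre Empty vector" backbone of about 11 kb and designed to deliver two transgenes from a single virus. It is propagated in bacteria under ampicillin selection. The recommended host is a recombination-deficient strain, which is typical for lentiviral plasmids because their repeated LTR sequences can be unstable. No feature table accompanies the record, so the origin of replication, the LTR configuration, the packaging signal and any post-transcriptional elements are not documented here. Copy number is listed as unknown.

The payload is made up of two expression units. In the first, the parental Ubc promoter was replaced with a β-actin promoter, and the GFP reporter was replaced with the mouse Sox2 coding sequence (about 960 bp). This sequence was inserted between EcoRI and NotI sites, both of which are retained, and it was amplified from another repository plasmid used as template. The second unit, as the construct name indicates, expresses Cre recombinase from a PGK promoter. Although the record calls the vector "bicistronic", the name points to a dual-promoter arrangement rather than an IRES or 2A linkage. No epitope tags or mammalian selection markers are recorded.

Because Sox2 and Cre sit on one virus, every transduced cell both overexpresses Sox2 and recombines any floxed alleles it carries. The associated publication concerns cooperation between Sox2 and Lkb1 loss in a mouse model of squamous cell lung cancer. This is consistent with using the virus in mice with conditional alleles, so that Sox2 overexpression is combined with Cre-mediated gene deletion in the same cells.
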