Addgene plasmid #59019: ACTIN-SOX2-PGK Cre
Purpose: Bicistronic Lentivirus expressing sox2 and Cre
Depositing lab: Trudy Oliver. Depositing organization: University of Utah. Publication: Sox2 Cooperates with Lkb1 Loss in a Mouse Model of Squamous Cell Lung Cancer. Mukhopadhyay A, Berrett KC, Kc U, Clair PM, Pop SM, Carr SR, Witt BL, Oliver TG. Cell Rep. 2014 Jul 10;8(1):40-49. doi: 10.1016/j.celrep.2014.05.036. Epub 2014 Jun 19. PubMed 24953650.
Backbone
  Vector backbone: GFP-Cre Empty vector
  Backbone size w/o insert (bp): 11000
  Total vector size (bp): 12000
  Modifications to backbone: B-actin promoter replaces the Ubc promoter, Sox2 replaces the GFP
  Vector type: Lentiviral
Growth in bacteria
  Bacterial resistance: Ampicillin, 100 μg/mL
  Growth temperature: 37°C
  Growth strain: Stbl3
  Copy number: Unknown
Gene/Insert
  Gene/Insert name: Sox2
  Species: M. musculus (mouse)
  Insert size (bp): 960
  GenBank ID: NM_011443
  Entrez Gene: Sox2 (a.k.a. Sox-2, lcc, ysb)
  Promoter: B-actin
  Cloning method: Restriction Enzyme; 5′ cloning site EcoR1 (not destroyed); 3′ cloning site NotI (not destroyed)
  Sequencing primers: 5′ gcgtcggtcgggctgcaacc; 3′ CAGCGGGGCTGCTAAAGCGCATGC
Resource information
  A portion of this plasmid was derived from a plasmid made by: ADDGENE PLASMID #13367 WAS USED AS TEMPLATE FOR CLONING OF SOX2
Terms and licenses: Academic/Nonprofit Terms; Industry Terms: Not Available to Industry
How to cite: ACTIN-SOX2-PGK Cre was a gift from Trudy Oliver (Addgene plasmid # 59019 ; http://n2t.net/addgene:59019 ; RRID:Addgene_59019)
